>Addgene plasmid #191966 | pcDNA3.1/Zeo-CnA | addgene full sequence | sequence record 379652 | Addgene NGS Result
TTTCCATAGGCTCCGCCCCCCTGACGAGCATCACAAAAATCGACGCTCAAGTCAGAGGTGGCGAAACCCG
ACAGGACTATAAAGATACCAGGCGTTTCCCCCTGGAAGCTCCCTCGTGCGCTCTCCTGTTCCGACCCTGC
CGCTTACCGGATACCTGTCCGCCTTTCTCCCTTCGGGAAGCGTGGCGCTTTCTCATAGCTCACGCTGTAG
GTATCTCAGTTCGGTGTAGGTCGTTCGCTCCAAGCTGGGCTGTGTGCACGAACCCCCCGTTCAGCCCGAC
CGCTGCGCCTTATCCGGTAACTATCGTCTTGAGTCCAACCCGGTAAGACACGACTTATCGCCACTGGCAG
CAGCCACTGGTAACAGGATTAGCAGAGCGAGGTATGTAGGCGGTGCTACAGAGTTCTTGAAGTGGTGGCC
TAACTACGGCTACACTAGAAGAACAGTATTTGGTATCTGCGCTCTGCTGAAGCCAGTTACCTTCGGAAAA
AGAGTTGGTAGCTCTTGATCCGGCAAACAAACCACCGCTGGTAGCGGTGGTTTTTTTGTTTGCAAGCAGC
AGATTACGCGCAGAAAAAAAGGATCTCAAGAAGATCCTTTGATCTTTTCTACGGGGTCTGACGCTCAGTG
GAACGAAAACTCACGTTAAGGGATTTTGGTCATGAGATTATCAAAAAGGATCTTCACCTAGATCCTTTTA
AATTAAAAATGAAGTTTTAAATCAATCTAAAGTATATATGAGTAAACTTGGTCTGACAGTTACCAATGCT
TAATCAGTGAGGCACCTATCTCAGCGATCTGTCTATTTCGTTCATCCATAGTTGCCTGACTCCCCGTCGT
GTAGATAACTACGATACGGGAGGGCTTACCATCTGGCCCCAGTGCTGCAATGATACCGCGAGACCCACGC
TCACCGGCTCCAGATTTATCAGCAATAAACCAGCCAGCCGGAAGGGCCGAGCGCAGAAGTGGTCCTGCAA
CTTTATCCGCCTCCATCCAGTCTATTAATTGTTGCCGGGAAGCTAGAGTAAGTAGTTCGCCAGTTAATAG
TTTGCGCAACGTTGTTGCCATTGCTACAGGCATCGTGGTGTCACGCTCGTCGTTTGGTATGGCTTCATTC
AGCTCCGGTTCCCAACGATCAAGGCGAGTTACATGATCCCCCATGTTGTGCAAAAAAGCGGTTAGCTCCT
TCGGTCCTCCGATCGTTGTCAGAAGTAAGTTGGCCGCAGTGTTATCACTCATGGTTATGGCAGCACTGCA
TAATTCTCTTACTGTCATGCCATCCGTAAGATGCTTTTCTGTGACTGGTGAGTACTCAACCAAGTCATTC
TGAGAATAGTGTATGCGGCGACCGAGTTGCTCTTGCCCGGCGTCAATACGGGATAATACCGCGCCACATA
GCAGAACTTTAAAAGTGCTCATCATTGGAAAACGTTCTTCGGGGCGAAAACTCTCAAGGATCTTACCGCT
GTTGAGATCCAGTTCGATGTAACCCACTCGTGCACCCAACTGATCTTCAGCATCTTTTACTTTCACCAGC
GTTTCTGGGTGAGCAAAAACAGGAAGGCAAAATGCCGCAAAAAAGGGAATAAGGGCGACACGGAAATGTT
GAATACTCATACTCTTCCTTTTTCAATATTATTGAAGCATTTATCAGGGTTATTGTCTCATGAGCGGATA
CATATTTGAATGTATTTAGAAAAATAAACAAATAGGGGTTCCGCGCACATTTCCCCGAAAAGTGCCACCT
GACGTCGACGGATCGGGAGATCTCCCGATCCCCTATGGTGCACTCTCAGTACAATCTGCTCTGATGCCGC
ATAGTTAAGCCAGTATCTGCTCCCTGCTTGTGTGTTGGAGGTCGCTGAGTAGTGCGCGAGCAAAATTTAA
GCTACAACAAGGCAAGGCTTGACCGACAATTGCATGAAGAATCTGCTTAGGGTTAGGCGTTTTGCGCTGC
TTCGCGATGTACGGGCCAGATATACGCGTTGACATTGATTATTGACTAGTTATTAATAGTAATCAATTAC
GGGGTCATTAGTTCATAGCCCATATATGGAGTTCCGCGTTACATAACTTACGGTAAATGGCCCGCCTGGC
TGACCGCCCAACGACCCCCGCCCATTGACGTCAATAATGACGTATGTTCCCATAGTAACGCCAATAGGGA
CTTTCCATTGACGTCAATGGGTGGAGTATTTACGGTAAACTGCCCACTTGGCAGTACATCAAGTGTATCA
TATGCCAAGTACGCCCCCTATTGACGTCAATGACGGTAAATGGCCCGCCTGGCATTATGCCCAGTACATG
ACCTTATGGGACTTTCCTACTTGGCAGTACATCTACGTATTAGTCATCGCTATTACCATGGTGATGCGGT
TTTGGCAGTACATCAATGGGCGTGGATAGCGGTTTGACTCACGGGGATTTCCAAGTCTCCACCCCATTGA
CGTCAATGGGAGTTTGTTTTGGCACCAAAATCAACGGGACTTTCCAAAATGTCGTAACAACTCCGCCCCA
TTGACGCAAATGGGCGGTAGGCGTGTACGGTGGGAGGTCTATATAAGCAGAGCTCTCTGGCTAACTAGAG
AACCCACTGCTTACTGGCTTATCGAAATTAATACGACTCACTATAGGGAGACCCAAGCTGGCTAGCATGT
CCGAGCCCAAGGCGATTGATCCCAAGTTGTCGACTACGGACAGGGTGGTGAAAGCCGTTCCATTTCCGCC
AAGTCACCGGCTGACAGCAAAGGAAGTGTTTGATAACGATGGGAAGCCTCGTGTGGATATCTTAAAAGCA
CATCTCATGAAGGAAGGCAGGCTGGAAGAAAGTGTCGCGTTGAGAATAATAACAGAGGGTGCTTCGATTC
TCCGACAGGAAAAAAACTTGCTGGATATTGATGCCCCAGTCACAGTTTGCGGGGACATCCATGGACAATT
CTTTGACTTGATGAAGCTCTTTGAAGTGGGAGGATCTCCTGCCAACACTCGCTACCTCTTCTTAGGGGAC
TATGTTGACAGAGGGTACTTCAGTATCGAATGTGTGCTGTATTTGTGGGCCTTGAAAATTCTTTACCCCA
AAACACTGTTTTTACTTCGTGGAAACCAGGAATGTAGGCACCTAACAGAGTATTTCACGTTTAAACAAGA
ATGTAAAATAAAGTATTCAGAACGCGTTTATGACGCCTGTATGGATGCCTTCGACTGCCTTCCCCTGGCT
GCGCTGATGAACCAACAATTCCTGTGTGTACACGGTGGTTTGTCTCCAGAGATTAACACTCTAGATGACA
TCAGAAAATTAGACCGATTCAAAGAACCACCTGCTTATGGGCCTATGTGTGACATCTTGTGGTCAGACCC
CCTGGAGGACTTTGGAAATGAGAAGACTCAGGAACATTTCACTCACAACACAGTCAGGGGTTGTTCGTAC
TTCTACAGTTACCCGGCTGTATGTGACTTCCTGCAGCACAATAATTTGTTGTCCATACTCCGAGCCCACG
AAGCCCAGGACGCAGGGTACCGCATGTACAGGAAAAGCCAAACAACTGGCTTCCCGTCTCTAATTACGAT
CTTCTCGGCACCAAATTACTTAGATGTGTACAATAATAAAGCTGCAGTGTTGAAGTACGAGAACAACGTG
ATGAACATCAGGCAGTTCAACTGCTCCCCCCATCCGTACTGGCTCCCAAATTTCATGGATGTTTTCACCT
GGTCGCTGCCATTTGTTGGGGAGAAAGTGACTGAGATGCTGGTAAACGTCCTGAACATCTGCTCAGATGA
TGAACTGGGGTCAGAAGAAGATGGATTTGACGGAGCCACGGCTGCAGCCCGGTGACTCGAGTCTAGAGGG
CCCGTTTAAACCCGCTGATCAGCCTCGACTGTGCCTTCTAGTTGCCAGCCATCTGTTGTTTGCCCCTCCC
CCGTGCCTTCCTTGACCCTGGAAGGTGCCACTCCCACTGTCCTTTCCTAATAAAATGAGGAAATTGCATC
GCATTGTCTGAGTAGGTGTCATTCTATTCTGGGGGGTGGGGTGGGGCAGGACAGCAAGGGGGAGGATTGG
GAAGACAATAGCAGGCATGCTGGGGATGCGGTGGGCTCTATGGCTTCTGAGGCGGAAAGAACCAGCTGGG
GCTCTAGGGGGTATCCCC
[124 nt withheld, positions 4149-4272]
C
[91 nt withheld, positions 4274-4364]
A
[49 nt withheld, positions 4366-4414]
CCTTTGACGTTGGAGTCCACGTTCTTT
[37 nt withheld, positions 4442-4478]
ACCCTATCTCGGTCTATTCTTTTGATTTATAAGGGATTTTGCCGATTTCGGCCTATTGGTTAAAAAATGA
GCTGATTTAACAAAAATTTAACGCGAATTAATTCTGTGGAATGTGTGTCAGTTAGGGTGTGGAAAGTCCC
CAGGCTCCCCAGCAGGCAGAAGTATGCAAAGCATGCATCTCAATTAGTCAGCAACCAGGTGTGGAAAGTC
CCCAGGCTCCCCAGCAGGCAGAAGTATGCAAAGCATGCATCTCAATTAGTCAGCAACCATAGTCCCGCCC
CTAACTCCGCCCATCCCGCCCCTAACTCCGCCCAGTTCCGCCCATTCTCCGCCCCATGGCTGACTAATTT
TTTTTATTTATGCAGAGGCCGAGGCCGCCTCTGCCTCTGAGCTATTCCAGAAGTAGTGAGGAGGCTTTTT
TGGAGGCCTAGGCTTTTGCAAAAAGCTCCCGGGAGCTTGTATATCCATTTTCGGATCTGATCAGCACGTG
TTGACAATTAATCATCGGCATAGTATATCGGCATAGTATAATACGACAAGGTGAGGAACTAAACCATGGC
CAAGTTGACCAGTGCCGTTCCGGTGCTCACCGCGCGCGACGTCGCCGGAGCGGTCGAGTTCTGGACCGAC
CGGCTCGGGTTCTCCCGGGACTTCGTGGAGGACGACTTCGCCGGTGTGGTCCGGGACGACGTGACCCTGT
TCATCAGCGCGGTCCAGGACCAGGTGGTGCCGGACAACACCCTGGCCTGGGTGTGGGTGCGCGGCCTGGA
CGAGCTGTACGCCGAGTGGTCGGAGGTCGTGTCCACGAACTTCCGGGACGCCTCCGGGCCGGCCATGACC
GAGATCGGCGAGCAGCCGTGGGGGCGGGAGTTCGCCCTGCGCGACCCGGCCGGCAACTGCGTGCACTTCG
TGGCCGAGGAGCAGGACTGACACGTGCTACGAGATTTCGATTCCACCGCCGCCTTCTATGAAAGGTTGGG
CTTCGGAATCGTTTTCCGGGACGCCGGCTGGATGATCCTCCAGCGCGGGGATCTCATGCTGGAGTTCTTC
GCCCACCCCAACTTGTTTATTGCAGCTTATAATGGTTACAAATAAAGCAATAGCATCACAAATTTCACAA
ATAAAGCATTTTTTTCACTGCATTCTAGTTGTGGTTTGTCCAAACTCATCAATGTATCTTATCATGTCTG
TATACCGTCGACCTCTAGCTAGAGCTTGGCGTAATCATGGTCATAGCTGTTTCCTGTGTGAAATTGTTAT
CCGCTCACAATTCCACACAACATACGAGCCGGAAGCATAAAGTGTAAAGCCTGGGGTGCCTAATGAGTGA
GCTAACTCACATTAATTGCGTTGCGCTCACTGCCCGCTTTCCAGTCGGGAAACCTGTCGTGCCAGCTGCA
TTAATGAATCGGCCAACGCGCGGGGAGAGGCGGTTTGCGTATTGGGCGCTCTTCCGCTTCCTCGCTCACT
GACTCGCTGCGCTCGGTCGTTCGGCTGCGGCGAGCGGTATCAGCTCACTCAAAGGCGGTAATACGGTTAT
CCACAGAATCAGGGGATAACGCAGGAAAGAACATGTGAGCAAAAGGCCAGCAAAAGGCCAGGAACCGTAA
AAAGGCCGCGTTGCTGGCGTT
Features (pLannotate 1.2.2; 22 found; start..end, strand, type, name):
      1..589     -  rep_origin     ori: high-copy-number ColE1/pMB1/pBR322/pUC origin of replication
    760..1620    -  CDS            AmpR: β-lactamase; bla; confers resistance to ampicillin, carbenicillin, and related antibiotics
   1621..1725    -  promoter       AmpR promoter: bla
   1784..1836    -  misc_feature   bom (fragment): basis of mobility region from pBR322
   1991..2370    +  enhancer       CMV enhancer: human cytomegalovirus immediate early enhancer
   2371..2574    +  promoter       CMV promoter: human cytomegalovirus (CMV) immediate early promoter
   2570..2603    +  LTR            5' LTR (truncated) (fragment): truncated 5' long terminal repeat (LTR) from HIV-1
   2619..2637    +  promoter       T7 promoter: promoter for bacteriophage T7 RNA polymerase
   2657..3832    +  CDS            Ppp3ca (fragment): PP2BA_MOUSE - Also known as Calna. Experimental evidence at protein level: Swiss-Prot protein existence level 1. Calcium-dependent, calmodulin-stimulated protein phosphatase which plays an essential role in the transduction of intracellular Ca(2+)-mediated signals (PubMed:7791792, PubMed:26794871). Many of the substrates contain a PxIxIT motif and/or a LxVP motif (By similarity). In response to increased Ca(2+) levels, dephosphorylates and activates phosphatase SSH1 which results in cofilin dephosphorylation (By similarity). In response to increased Ca(2+) levels following mitochondrial depola
   3879..4103    +  polyA_signal   bGH poly(A) signal: bovine growth hormone polyadenylation signal
   4107..4128    +  promoter       SV40 promoter (fragment): SV40 enhancer and early promoter
   4149..4577    +  rep_origin     f1 ori (sequence partly withheld): f1 bacteriophage origin of replication; arrow indicates direction of (+) strand synthesis
   4591..4920    +  promoter       SV40 promoter: SV40 enhancer and early promoter
   4968..5015    +  promoter       EM7 promoter: synthetic bacterial promoter&nbsp
   5034..5408    +  CDS            BleoR: antibiotic-binding protein; Sh ble from Streptoalloteichus hindustanus; confers resistance to bleomycin, phleomycin, and Zeocin™
   5418..5543    +  CDS            ble (fragment): BLE_KLEPN - Experimental evidence at protein level: Swiss-Prot protein existence level 1. Binding protein with a strong affinity to the bleomycin family of antibiotics. Binds to CL990; an antimitotic-antibiotic compound. From Klebsiella pneumoniae.
   5538..5659    +  polyA_signal   SV40 poly(A) signal: SV40 polyadenylation signal
   5732..5748    -  protein_bind   lac operator: The lac repressor binds to the lac operator to inhibit transcription in E. coli. This inhibition can be relieved by adding lactose or isopropyl-β-D-thiogalactopyranoside (IPTG). lac repressor encoded by lacI
   5756..5786    -  promoter       lac promoter: promoter for the E. coli lac operon
   5801..5822    -  protein_bind   CAP binding site: CAP binding activates transcription in the presence of cAMP. E. coli catabolite activator protein
   5835..5927    -  CDS            lacI (fragment): lac repressor; lacI; The lac repressor binds to the lac operator to inhibit transcription in E. coli. This inhibition can be relieved by adding lactose or isopropyl-β-D-thiogalactopyranoside (IPTG).
   5929..6062    -  rep_origin     RSF ori (fragment): Plasmids containing the RSF 1030 origin of replication can be propagated in E. coli cells that contain additional plasmids with compatible origins.
