[The description below was written by a language model from this plasmid's Addgene catalogue record and pLannotate feature annotations shown in this document.]
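Description:
pcDNA3.1/Zeo-CnA is a mammalian expression plasmid built on the pcDNA3.1/Zeo backbone that carries the catalytic A subunit of calcineurin (PPP3CA), the calcium- and calmodulin-stimulated serine/threonine protein phosphatase. The sequenced record is 6,109 nt. In E. coli the plasmid replicates at high copy from a ColE1/pUC-type origin and is selected with ampicillin through the β-lactamase gene and its own promoter. An f1 origin is also present, allowing single-stranded DNA production.

The insert sits downstream of the human cytomegalovirus immediate-early enhancer and promoter, which drive strong constitutive transcription in mammalian cells, and is followed by the bovine growth hormone polyadenylation signal. A T7 promoter between the CMV promoter and the coding region permits in vitro transcription or serves as a sequencing primer site. The catalogue entry lists the insert as human, whereas the automated annotation matched the roughly 1.2 kb coding region to mouse Ppp3ca and flagged it as a fragment. This may reflect the high conservation between the orthologues and possibly a truncated form of the protein, but the record does not resolve either point, and no epitope tag or reporter is annotated. A second cassette places the Sh ble gene under the SV40 early promoter and the bacterial EM7 promoter, with an SV40 polyadenylation signal, conferring Zeocin resistance for selecting stably transfected mammalian cells. Short annotated fragments such as the truncated HIV-1 LTR, lac elements, lacI and RSF origin are likely backbone remnants or partial matches rather than functional parts.

The construct is intended for expressing calcineurin A in mammalian cells. The associated publication concerns calcineurin-dependent dephosphorylation of Drp1 and its translocation to mitochondria.
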