Addgene plasmid #191966: pcDNA3.1/Zeo-CnA
Purpose: Expression of CnA (calcineurin subunit alpha)
Depositing lab: Luca Scorrano. Depositing organization: University of Padua. Publication: Dephosphorylation by calcineurin regulates translocation of Drp1 to mitochondria. Cereghetti GM, Stangherlin A, Martins de Brito O, Chang CR, Blackstone C, Bernardi P, Scorrano L. Proc Natl Acad Sci U S A. 2008 Oct 14;105(41):15803-8. doi: 10.1073/pnas.0808249105. Epub 2008 Oct 6. PubMed 18838687.
Backbone
  Vector backbone: pcDNA3.1/Zeo
  Vector type: Mammalian Expression
Growth in bacteria
  Bacterial resistance: Ampicillin, 100 μg/mL
  Growth temperature: 37°C
  Growth strain: DH5alpha
  Copy number: High Copy
Gene/Insert
  Gene/Insert name: Calcineurin subunit alpha
  Species: H. sapiens (human)
  Entrez Gene: PPP3CA (a.k.a. ACCIID, CALN, CALNA, CALNA1, CNA1, DEE91, IECEE, IECEE1, PPP2B)
  Cloning method: Unknown
Terms and licenses: Academic/Nonprofit Terms; Industry Terms: Not Available to Industry
How to cite: pcDNA3.1/Zeo-CnA was a gift from Luca Scorrano (Addgene plasmid # 191966)
